Addgene plasmid #49552: EGFP-Rab35
Purpose: expresses EGFP-Rab35 in mammalian cells
Depositing lab: Marci Scidmore. Depositing organization: Cornell University. Publication: The Anaplasma phagocytophilum-occupied vacuole selectively recruits Rab-GTPases that are predominantly associated with recycling endosomes. Huang B, Hubber A, McDonough JA, Roy CR, Scidmore MA, Carlyon JA. Cell Microbiol. 2010 Sep 1;12(9):1292-307. doi: 10.1111/j.1462-5822.2010.01468.x. Epub 2010 Mar 25. PubMed 20345488.
Backbone
  Vector backbone: EGFP C2
  Backbone manufacturer: Clontech
  Backbone size w/o insert (bp): 4700
  Total vector size (bp): 5300
  Vector type: Mammalian Expression
  Selectable markers: Neomycin (select with G418)
Growth in bacteria
  Bacterial resistance: Kanamycin, 50 μg/mL
  Growth temperature: 37°C
  Growth strain: DH5alpha
  Copy number: High Copy
Gene/Insert
  Gene/Insert name: Rab35
  Species: H. sapiens (human)
  Insert size (bp): 600
  GenBank ID: AF498960
  Entrez Gene: RAB35 (a.k.a. H-ray, RAB1C, RAY)
  Promoter: CMV
  Tag / fusion protein: EGFP (N terminal on insert)
  Cloning method: Restriction Enzyme; 5′ cloning site EcoRI (not destroyed); 3′ cloning site XhoI/SalI (destroyed during cloning)
  Sequencing primers: 5′ EGFP C (CATGGTCCTGCTGGAGTTCGTG)
Resource information
  A portion of this plasmid was derived from a plasmid made by: Rab35A cDNA derived from pCDNA3.1+HA-Rab35 purchased from Missouri S&T cDNA Resource Center
Terms and licenses: Academic/Nonprofit Terms; Industry Terms: Not Available to Industry
How to cite: EGFP-Rab35 was a gift from Marci Scidmore (Addgene plasmid # 49552)
