[The description below was written by a language model from this plasmid's Addgene catalogue record and pLannotate feature annotations shown in this document.]
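Description:
EGFP-Rab35 is a mammalian expression plasmid of about 5.3 kb built on the Clontech EGFP C2 backbone, carrying the human RAB35 coding sequence (roughly 600 bp) fused in frame to the C-terminus of EGFP. The fusion is transcribed from the human cytomegalovirus immediate-early enhancer and promoter and terminated by the SV40 polyadenylation signal. A short stretch of residual multiple cloning site acts as the linker between the fluorescent protein and the GTPase. The insert was placed between an EcoRI site, which is retained, and an XhoI/SalI junction that was destroyed during cloning. The Rab35 cDNA was subcloned from an HA-tagged pcDNA3.1+ construct obtained from a cDNA resource centre. Placing EGFP at the N-terminus leaves the Rab C-terminus free, which generally matters because that end of Rab proteins is prenylated for membrane attachment.

The plasmid replicates in E. coli from a high-copy ColE1/pUC-type origin and also carries an f1 origin for single-stranded DNA production. A single Tn5 aminoglycoside phosphotransferase gene (NeoR/KanR) serves both hosts. A bacterial promoter drives it for kanamycin selection, and the SV40 enhancer/early promoter with the HSV TK polyadenylation signal drives it for G418 selection of stable mammalian transfectants. The short large T antigen, ble and bGH poly(A) fragments in the annotation appear to be partial matches to backbone sequence rather than functional elements.

Rab35 regulates endocytic membrane trafficking, and the associated study examined recruitment of Rab GTPases to the vacuole occupied by Anaplasma phagocytophilum. The construct is suited to live or fixed-cell fluorescence imaging of Rab35 localisation in transfected mammalian cells.
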