Features (pLannotate 1.2.2; 16 found; start..end, strand, type, name):
     61..364     +  enhancer       CMV enhancer: human cytomegalovirus immediate early enhancer
    365..568     +  promoter       CMV promoter: human cytomegalovirus (CMV) immediate early promoter
    613..1329    +  CDS            EGFP: EGFP is a basic (constitutively fluorescent) green fluorescent protein published in 1996, derived from Aequorea victoria. It is reported to be a rapidly-maturing weak dimer with moderate acid sensitivity.
   1335..1368    +  misc_feature   MCS (fragment): multiple cloning site
   1369..1971    +  CDS            RAB35: RAB35_HUMAN - Also known as RAB1C, RAY. Experimental evidence at protein level: Swiss-Prot protein existence level 1. The small GTPases Rab are key regulators of intracellular membrane trafficking, from the formation of transport vesicles to their fusion with membranes. Rabs cycle between an inactive GDP-bound form and an active GTP-bound form that is able to recruit to membranes different sets of downstream effectors directly responsible for vesicle formation, movement, tethering and fusion. That Rab is involved in the process of endocytosis and is an essential rate-limiting regulator of the
   1976..2001    +  misc_feature   MCS (fragment): multiple cloning site
   2018..2102    +  CDS            large T antigen (fragment): large T antigen from SV40 (simian virus 40)
   2125..2246    +  polyA_signal   SV40 poly(A) signal: SV40 polyadenylation signal
   2280..2708    -  rep_origin     f1 ori (sequence partly withheld): f1 bacteriophage origin of replication; arrow indicates direction of (+) strand synthesis
   2735..2839    +  promoter       AmpR promoter: bla
   2841..3198    +  promoter       SV40 promoter: SV40 enhancer and early promoter
   3233..4027    +  CDS            NeoR/KanR: aminoglycoside phosphotransferase from Tn5; aph(3')-II (or nptII); confers resistance to neomycin, kanamycin, and G418 (Geneticin®)
   4048..4200    +  CDS            ble (fragment): BLE_KLEPN - Experimental evidence at protein level: Swiss-Prot protein existence level 1. Binding protein with a strong affinity to the bleomycin family of antibiotics. Binds to CL990; an antimitotic-antibiotic compound. From Klebsiella pneumoniae.
   4259..4306    +  polyA_signal   HSV TK poly(A) signal: herpes simplex virus thymidine kinase polyadenylation signal (Cole and Stacy, 1985)
   4397..4413    -  polyA_signal   bGH poly(A) signal (fragment): bovine growth hormone polyadenylation signal
   4635..5223    +  rep_origin     ori: high-copy-number ColE1/pMB1/pBR322/pUC origin of replication
>Addgene plasmid #49552 | EGFP-Rab35 | depositor full sequence | sequence record 73938 | EGFP-Rab35 sequence 5337 bps
TAGTTATTAATAGTAATCAATTACGGGGTCATTAGTTCATAGCCCATATATGGAGTTCCGCGTTACATAA
CTTACGGTAAATGGCCCGCCTGGCTGACCGCCCAACGACCCCCGCCCATTGACGTCAATAATGACGTATG
TTCCCATAGTAACGCCAATAGGGACTTTCCATTGACGTCAATGGGTGGAGTATTTACGGTAAACTGCCCA
CTTGGCAGTACATCAAGTGTATCATATGCCAAGTACGCCCCCTATTGACGTCAATGACGGTAAATGGCCC
GCCTGGCATTATGCCCAGTACATGACCTTATGGGACTTTCCTACTTGGCAGTACATCTACGTATTAGTCA
TCGCTATTACCATGGTGATGCGGTTTTGGCAGTACATCAATGGGCGTGGATAGCGGTTTGACTCACGGGG
ATTTCCAAGTCTCCACCCCATTGACGTCAATGGGAGTTTGTTTTGGCACCAAAATCAACGGGACTTTCCA
AAATGTCGTAACAACTCCGCCCCATTGACGCAAATGGGCGGTAGGCGTGTACGGTGGGAGGTCTATATAA
GCAGAGCTGGTTTAGTGAACCGTCAGATCCGCTAGCGCTACCGGTCGCCACCATGGTGAGCAAGGGCGAG
GAGCTGTTCACCGGGGTGGTGCCCATCCTGGTCGAGCTGGACGGCGACGTAAACGGCCACAAGTTCAGCG
TGTCCGGCGAGGGCGAGGGCGATGCCACCTACGGCAAGCTGACCCTGAAGTTCATCTGCACCACCGGCAA
GCTGCCCGTGCCCTGGCCCACCCTCGTGACCACCCTGACCTACGGCGTGCAGTGCTTCAGCCGCTACCCC
GACCACATGAAGCAGCACGACTTCTTCAAGTCCGCCATGCCCGAAGGCTACGTCCAGGAGCGCACCATCT
TCTTCAAGGACGACGGCAACTACAAGACCCGCGCCGAGGTGAAGTTCGAGGGCGACACCCTGGTGAACCG
CATCGAGCTGAAGGGCATCGACTTCAAGGAGGACGGCAACATCCTGGGGCACAAGCTGGAGTACAACTAC
AACAGCCACAACGTCTATATCATGGCCGACAAGCAGAAGAACGGCATCAAGGTGAACTTCAAGATCCGCC
ACAACATCGAGGACGGCAGCGTGCAGCTCGCCGACCACTACCAGCAGAACACCCCCATCGGCGACGGCCC
CGTGCTGCTGCCCGACAACCACTACCTGAGCACCCAGTCCGCCCTGAGCAAAGACCCCAACGAGAAGCGC
GATCACATGGTCCTGCTGGAGTTCGTGACCGCCGCCGGGATCACTCTCGGCATGGACGAGCTGTACAAGT
CCGGCCGGACTCAGATCTCGAGCTCAAGCTTCGAATTCATGGCCCGGGACTACGACCACCTCTTCAAGCT
GCTCATCATCGGCGACAGCGGTGTGGGCAAGAGCAGTTTACTGTTGCGTTTTGCAGACAACACTTTCTCA
GGCAGCTACATCACCACGATCGGAGTGGATTTCAAGATCCGGACCGTGGAGATCAACGGGGAGAAGGTGA
AGCTGCAGATCTGGGACACAGCGGGGCAGGAGCGCTTCCGCACCATCACCTCCACGTATTATCGGGGGAC
CCACGGGGTCATTGTGGTTTACGACGTCACCAGTGCCGAGTCCTTTGTCAACGTCAAGCGGTGGCTTCAC
GAAATCAACCAGAACTGTGATGATGTGTGCCGAATATTAGTGGGTAATAAGAATGACGACCCTGAGCGGA
AGGTGGTGGAGACGGAAGATGCCTACAAATTCGCCGGGCAGATGGGCATCCAGTTGTTCGAGACCAGCGC
CAAGGAGAATGTCAACGTGGAAGAGATGTTCAACTGCATCACGGAGCTGGTCCTCCGAGCAAAGAAAGAC
AACCTGGCAAAACAGCAGCAGCAACAACAGAACGATGTGGTGAAGCTCACGAAGAACAGTAAACGAAAGA
AACGCTGCTGCTAACTCGACGGTACCGCGGGCCCGGGATCCACCGGATCTAGATAACTGATCATAATCAG
CCATACCACATTTGTAGAGGTTTTACTTGCTTTAAAAAACCTCCCACACCTCCCCCTGAACCTGAAACAT
AAAATGAATGCAATTGTTGTTGTTAACTTGTTTATTGCAGCTTATAATGGTTACAAATAAAGCAATAGCA
TCACAAATTTCACAAATAAAGCATTTTTTTCACTGCATTCTAGTTGTGGTTTGTCCAAACTCATCAATGT
ATCTTAACGCGTAAATTGTAAGCGTTAATATTTTGTTAAAATTCGCGTTAAATTTTTGTTAAATCAGCTC
ATTTTTTAACCAATAGGCCGAAATCGGCAAAATCCCTTATAAATCAAAAGAATAGACCGAGATAGGGT
[37 nt withheld, positions 2379-2415]
AAAGAACGTGGACTCCAACGTCAAAGG
[49 nt withheld, positions 2443-2491]
T
[91 nt withheld, positions 2493-2583]
G
[124 nt withheld, positions 2585-2708]
CAGGTGGCACTTTTCGGGGAAATGTGCGCGGAACCCCTATTTGTTTATTTTTCTAAATACATTCAAATAT
GTATCCGCTCATGAGACAATAACCCTGATAAATGCTTCAATAATATTGAAAAAGGAAGAGTCCTGAGGCG
GAAAGAACCAGCTGTGGAATGTGTGTCAGTTAGGGTGTGGAAAGTCCCCAGGCTCCCCAGCAGGCAGAAG
TATGCAAAGCATGCATCTCAATTAGTCAGCAACCAGGTGTGGAAAGTCCCCAGGCTCCCCAGCAGGCAGA
AGTATGCAAAGCATGCATCTCAATTAGTCAGCAACCATAGTCCCGCCCCTAACTCCGCCCATCCCGCCCC
TAACTCCGCCCAGTTCCGCCCATTCTCCGCCCCATGGCTGACTAATTTTTTTTATTTATGCAGAGGCCGA
GGCCGCCTCGGCCTCTGAGCTATTCCAGAAGTAGTGAGGAGGCTTTTTTGGAGGCCTAGGCTTTTGCAAA
GATCGATCAAGAGACAGGATGAGGATCGTTTCGCATGATTGAACAAGATGGATTGCACGCAGGTTCTCCG
GCCGCTTGGGTGGAGAGGCTATTCGGCTATGACTGGGCACAACAGACAATCGGCTGCTCTGATGCCGCCG
TGTTCCGGCTGTCAGCGCAGGGGCGCCCGGTTCTTTTTGTCAAGACCGACCTGTCCGGTGCCCTGAATGA
ACTGCAAGACGAGGCAGCGCGGCTATCGTGGCTGGCCACGACGGGCGTTCCTTGCGCAGCTGTGCTCGAC
GTTGTCACTGAAGCGGGAAGGGACTGGCTGCTATTGGGCGAAGTGCCGGGGCAGGATCTCCTGTCATCTC
ACCTTGCTCCTGCCGAGAAAGTATCCATCATGGCTGATGCAATGCGGCGGCTGCATACGCTTGATCCGGC
TACCTGCCCATTCGACCACCAAGCGAAACATCGCATCGAGCGAGCACGTACTCGGATGGAAGCCGGTCTT
GTCGATCAGGATGATCTGGACGAAGAGCATCAGGGGCTCGCGCCAGCCGAACTGTTCGCCAGGCTCAAGG
CGAGCATGCCCGACGGCGAGGATCTCGTCGTGACCCATGGCGATGCCTGCTTGCCGAATATCATGGTGGA
AAATGGCCGCTTTTCTGGATTCATCGACTGTGGCCGGCTGGGTGTGGCGGACCGCTATCAGGACATAGCG
TTGGCTACCCGTGATATTGCTGAAGAGCTTGGCGGCGAATGGGCTGACCGCTTCCTCGTGCTTTACGGTA
TCGCCGCTCCCGATTCGCAGCGCATCGCCTTCTATCGCCTTCTTGACGAGTTCTTCTGAGCGGGACTCTG
GGGTTCGAAATGACCGACCAAGCGACGCCCAACCTGCCATCACGAGATTTCGATTCCACCGCCGCCTTCT
ATGAAAGGTTGGGCTTCGGAATCGTTTTCCGGGACGCCGGCTGGATGATCCTCCAGCGCGGGGATCTCAT
GCTGGAGTTCTTCGCCCACCCTAGGGGGAGGCTAACTGAAACACGGAAGGAGACAATACCGGAAGGAACC
CGCGCTATGACGGCAATAAAAAGACAGAATAAAACGCACGGTGTTGGGTCGTTTGTTCATAAACGCGGGG
TTCGGTCCCAGGGCTGGCACTCTGTCGATACCCCACCGAGACCCCATTGGGGCCAATACGCCCGCGTTTC
TTCCTTTTCCCCACCCCACCCCCCAAGTTCGGGTGAAGGCCCAGGGCTCGCAGCCAACGTCGGGGCGGCA
GGCCCTGCCATAGCCTCAGGTTACTCATATATACTTTAGATTGATTTAAAACTTCATTTTTAATTTAAAA
GGATCTAGGTGAAGATCCTTTTTGATAATCTCATGACCAAAATCCCTTAACGTGAGTTTTCGTTCCACTG
AGCGTCAGACCCCGTAGAAAAGATCAAAGGATCTTCTTGAGATCCTTTTTTTCTGCGCGTAATCTGCTGC
TTGCAAACAAAAAAACCACCGCTACCAGCGGTGGTTTGTTTGCCGGATCAAGAGCTACCAACTCTTTTTC
CGAAGGTAACTGGCTTCAGCAGAGCGCAGATACCAAATACTGTCCTTCTAGTGTAGCCGTAGTTAGGCCA
CCACTTCAAGAACTCTGTAGCACCGCCTACATACCTCGCTCTGCTAATCCTGTTACCAGTGGCTGCTGCC
AGTGGCGATAAGTCGTGTCTTACCGGGTTGGACTCAAGACGATAGTTACCGGATAAGGCGCAGCGGTCGG
GCTGAACGGGGGGTTCGTGCACACAGCCCAGCTTGGAGCGAACGACCTACACCGAACTGAGATACCTACA
GCGTGAGCTATGAGAAAGCGCCACGCTTCCCGAAGGGAGAAAGGCGGACAGGTATCCGGTAAGCGGCAGG
GTCGGAACAGGAGAGCGCACGAGGGAGCTTCCAGGGGGAAACGCCTGGTATCTTTATAGTCCTGTCGGGT
TTCGCCACCTCTGACTTGAGCGTCGATTTTTGTGATGCTCGTCAGGGGGGCGGAGCCTATGGAAAAACGC
CAGCAACGCGGCCTTTTTACGGTTCCTGGCCTTTTGCTGGCCTTTTGCTCACATGTTCTTTCCTGCGTTA
TCCCCTGATTCTGTGGATAACCGTATTACCGCCATGCAT
