>Addgene plasmid #49552 | EGFP-Rab35 | addgene partial sequence | sequence record 76070 | EGFP-C 5'-CATGGTCCTGCTGGAGTTCGTG-3'
TCTCGGCATGGACGAGCTGTACAAGTCCGGCCGGACTCAGATCTCGAGCTCAAGCTTCGAATTCATGGCC
CGGGACTACGACCACCTCTTCAAGCTGCTCATCATCGGCGACAGCGGTGTGGGCAAGAGCAGTTTACTGT
TGCGTTTTGCAGACAACACTTTCTCAGGCAGCTACATCACCACGATCGGAGTGGATTTCAAGATCCGGAC
CGTGGAGATCAACGGGGAGAAGGTGAAGCTGCAGATCTGGGACACAGCGGGGCAGGAGCGCTTCCGCACC
ATCACCTCCACGTATTATCGGGGGACCCACGGGGTCATTGTGGTTTACGACGTCACCAGTGCCGAGTCCT
TTGTCAACGTCAAGCGGTGGCTTCACGAAATCAACCAGAACTGTGATGATGTGTGCCGAATATTAGTGGG
TAATAAGAATGACGACCCTGAGCGGAAGGTGGTGGAGACGGAAGATGCCTACAAATTCGCCGGGCAGATG
GGCATCCAGTTGTTCGAGACCAGCGCCAAGGAGAATGTCAACGTGGAAGAGATGTTCAACTGCATCACGG
AGCTGGTCCTCCGAGCAAAGAAAGACAACCTGGCAAAACAGCAGCAGCAACAACAGAACGATGTGGTGAA
GCTCACGAAGAACAGTAAACGAAAGAAACGCTGCTGCTAACTCGACGGTACCGCGGGCCCGGGATCCACC
GGATCTAGATAACTGATCATAATCAGCCATACCACATTTGTAGAGGTTTTACTTGCTTTAAAAAACCTCC
CACACCTCCCCCTGAACCTGAAACATAAAATGAATGCAATTGTTGTTGTTAACTTGTTTATTGCAGCTTA
TAATGGTTACAAATAAAGCAATAGCATCACAAATTTCACAAATAAAGCATTTTTTTCACTGCATTCTAGT
TGTGGTTTGTCCAAACTCATCAATGTATCTTAACGCGTAAATTGTAAGCGTTAATATTTTGTTAAAATTC
GCGTTAAATTTTTGTTAAATCAGCTCATTTTTTAACCAATAGGCCGAAATCGGCAAAATCCCTTATAAAT
CAAAAGAATAGACCGAGA
